>Addgene plasmid #31302 | FR_GFP | depositor full sequence | sequence record 14349 | Author sequence
GACGGATCGGGAGATCTCCCGATCCCCTATGGTGCACTCTCAGTACAATCTGCTCTGATGCCGCATAGTT
AAGCCAGTATCTGCTCCCTGCTTGTGTGTTGGAGGTCGCTGAGTAGTGCGCGAGCAAAATTTAAGCTACA
ACAAGGCAAGGCTTGACCGACAATTGCATGAAGAATCTGCTTAGGGTTAGGCGTTTTGCGCTGCTTCGCG
ATGTACGGGCCAGATATACGCGTTGACATTGATTATTGACTAGTTATTAATAGTAATCAATTACGGGGTC
ATTAGTTCATAGCCCATATATGGAGTTCCGCGTTACATAACTTACGGTAAATGGCCCGCCTGGCTGACCG
CCCAACGACCCCCGCCCATTGACGTCAATAATGACGTATGTTCCCATAGTAACGCCAATAGGGACTTTCC
ATTGACGTCAATGGGTGGAGTATTTACGGTAAACTGCCCACTTGGCAGTACATCAAGTGTATCATATGCC
AAGTACGCCCCCTATTGACGTCAATGACGGTAAATGGCCCGCCTGGCATTATGCCCAGTACATGACCTTA
TGGGACTTTCCTACTTGGCAGTACATCTACGTATTAGTCATCGCTATTACCATGGTGATGCGGTTTTGGC
AGTACATCAATGGGCGTGGATAGCGGTTTGACTCACGGGGATTTCCAAGTCTCCACCCCATTGACGTCAA
TGGGAGTTTGTTTTGGCACCAAAATCAACGGGACTTTCCAAAATGTCGTAACAACTCCGCCCCATTGACG
CAAATGGGCGGTAGGCGTGTACGGTGGGAGGTCTATATAAGCAGAGCTCTCCCTATCAGTGATAGAGATC
TCCCTATCAGTGATAGAGATCGTCGACGAGCTCGTTTAGTGAACCGTCAGATCGCCTGGAGACGCCATCC
ACGCTGTTTTGACCTCCATAGAAGACACCGGGACCGATCCAGCCTCCGGACTCTAGCGTTTAAACTTAAG
CTTGATTTAGGTGACACTATAGAATACAAGCTACTTGTTCTTTTTGCAGGATCCACAGCCACCATGAGTA
AAGGAGAAGAACTTTTCACTGGAGTTGTCCCAATTCTTGTTGAATTAGATGGTGATGTTAATGGGTACAA
ATTTTCTGTCAGTGGAGAGGGTGAAGGTGATGCAACATACGGAAAACTTACCCTTAAATTTATTTGCACT
ACTGGAAAACTACCTGTTCCATGGCCAACACTTGTCACTACTCTCACTTATGGTGTTCAATGCTTTTCAA
GATATCCAGATCATATGAAGCGGCACGACTTCTTCAAGAGCGCCATGCCTGAGGGATACGTGCAGGAGAG
GACCATCTTCTTCAAGGACGACGGGAACTACAAGACACGTGCTGAAGTCAAGTTTGAGGGAGACACCCTC
GTCAACAGGATCGAGCTTAAGGGAATCGATTTCAAGGAGGACGGAAACATCCTCGGCCACAAGTTGGAAT
ACAACTACAACTCCCACAACGTATACATCATGGCCGACAAGCAAAAGAACGGCATCAAAGCCAACTTCAA
GACCCGCCACAACATCGAAGACGGCGGCGTGCAACTCGCTGATCATTATCAACAAAATACTCCAATTGGC
GATGACCCTGTCCTTTTACCAGACAACCATTACCTGTCCACACAATCTGCCCTTTCGAAAGATCCCAACG
AAAAGAGAGACCACATGGTCCTTCTTGAGTTTGTAACGGCTGCTGGGATTACACATGGCATGGATGAACT
ATACAAATAACTCGAGTCTAGAGGGCCCGTTTAAACCCGCTGATCAGCCTCGACTGTGCCTTCTAGTTGC
CAGCCATCTGTTGTTTGCCCCTCCCCCGTGCCTTCCTTGACCCTGGAAGGTGCCACTCCCACTGTCCTTT
CCTAATAAAATGAGGAAATTGCATCGCATTGTCTGAGTAGGTGTCATTCTATTCTGGGGGGTGGGGTGGG
GCAGGACAGCAAGGGGGAGGATTGGGAAGACAATAGCAGGCATGCTGGGGATGCGGTGGGCTCTATGGCT
TCTGAGGCGGAAAGAACCAGCTGGGGCTCTAGGGGGTATCCCC
[124 nt withheld, positions 2074-2197]
C
[91 nt withheld, positions 2199-2289]
AGGGTGATGGTTCACGTACCTAGAAGTTCCTATTCCGAAGTTCCTATTCTCTAGAAAGTATAGGAACTTC
CTTGGCCAAAAAGCCTGAACTCACCGCGACGTCTGTCGAGAAGTTTCTGATCGAAAAGTTCGACAGCGTC
TCCGACCTGATGCAGCTCTCGGAGGGCGAAGAATCTCGTGCTTTCAGCTTCGATGTAGGAGGGCGTGGAT
ATGTCCTGCGGGTAAATAGCTGCGCCGATGGTTTCTACAAAGATCGTTATGTTTATCGGCACTTTGCATC
GGCCGCGCTCCCGATTCCGGAAGTGCTTGACATTGGGGAATTCAGCGAGAGCCTGACCTATTGCATCTCC
CGCCGTGCACAGGGTGTCACGTTGCAAGACCTGCCTGAAACCGAACTGCCCGCTGTTCTGCAGCCGGTCG
CGGAGGCCATGGATGCGATCGCTGCGGCCGATCTTAGCCAGACGAGCGGGTTCGGCCCATTCGGACCGCA
AGGAATCGGTCAATACACTACATGGCGTGATTTCATATGCGCGATTGCTGATCCCCATGTGTATCACTGG
CAAACTGTGATGGACGACACCGTCAGTGCGTCCGTCGCGCAGGCTCTCGATGAGCTGATGCTTTGGGCCG
AGGACTGCCCCGAAGTCCGGCACCTCGTGCACGCGGATTTCGGCTCCAACAATGTCCTGACGGACAATGG
CCGCATAACAGCGGTCATTGACTGGAGCGAGGCGATGTTCGGGGATTCCCAATACGAGGTCGCCAACATC
TTCTTCTGGAGGCCGTGGTTGGCTTGTATGGAGCAGCAGACGCGCTACTTCGAGCGGAGGCATCCGGAGC
TTGCAGGATCGCCGCGGCTCCGGGCGTATATGCTCCGCATTGGTCTTGACCAACTCTATCAGAGCTTGGT
TGACGGCAATTTCGATGATGCAGCTTGGGCGCAGGGTCGATGCGACGCAATCGTCCGATCCGGAGCCGGG
ACTGTCGGGCGTACACAAATCGCCCGCAGAAGCGCGGCCGTCTGGACCGATGGCTGTGTAGAAGTACTCG
CCGATAGTGGAAACCGACGCCCCAGCACTCGTCCGAGGGCAAAGGAATAGCACGTACTACGAGATTTCGA
TTCCACCGCCGCCTTCTATGAAAGGTTGGGCTTCGGAATCGTTTTCCGGGACGCCGGCTGGATGATCCTC
CAGCGCGGGGATCTCATGCTGGAGTTCTTCGCCCACCCCAACTTGTTTATTGCAGCTTATAATGGTTACA
AATAAAGCAATAGCATCACAAATTTCACAAATAAAGCATTTTTTTCACTGCATTCTAGTTGTGGTTTGTC
CAAACTCATCAATGTATCTTATCATGTCTGTATACCGTCGACCTCTAGCTAGAGCTTGGCGTAATCATGG
TCATAGCTGTTTCCTGTGTGAAATTGTTATCCGCTCACAATTCCACACAACATACGAGCCGGAAGCATAA
AGTGTAAAGCCTGGGGTGCCTAATGAGTGAGCTAACTCACATTAATTGCGTTGCGCTCACTGCCCGCTTT
CCAGTCGGGAAACCTGTCGTGCCAGCTGCATTAATGAATCGGCCAACGCGCGGGGAGAGGCGGTTTGCGT
ATTGGGCGCTCTTCCGCTTCCTCGCTCACTGACTCGCTGCGCTCGGTCGTTCGGCTGCGGCGAGCGGTAT
CAGCTCACTCAAAGGCGGTAATACGGTTATCCACAGAATCAGGGGATAACGCAGGAAAGAACATGTGAGC
AAAAGGCCAGCAAAAGGCCAGGAACCGTAAAAAGGCCGCGTTGCTGGCGTTTTTCCATAGGCTCCGCCCC
CCTGACGAGCATCACAAAAATCGACGCTCAAGTCAGAGGTGGCGAAACCCGACAGGACTATAAAGATACC
AGGCGTTTCCCCCTGGAAGCTCCCTCGTGCGCTCTCCTGTTCCGACCCTGCCGCTTACCGGATACCTGTC
CGCCTTTCTCCCTTCGGGAAGCGTGGCGCTTTCTCATAGCTCACGCTGTAGGTATCTCAGTTCGGTGTAG
GTCGTTCGCTCCAAGCTGGGCTGTGTGCACGAACCCCCCGTTCAGCCCGACCGCTGCGCCTTATCCGGTA
ACTATCGTCTTGAGTCCAACCCGGTAAGACACGACTTATCGCCACTGGCAGCAGCCACTGGTAACAGGAT
TAGCAGAGCGAGGTATGTAGGCGGTGCTACAGAGTTCTTGAAGTGGTGGCCTAACTACGGCTACACTAGA
AGAACAGTATTTGGTATCTGCGCTCTGCTGAAGCCAGTTACCTTCGGAAAAAGAGTTGGTAGCTCTTGAT
CCGGCAAACAAACCACCGCTGGTAGCGGTGGTTTTTTTGTTTGCAAGCAGCAGATTACGCGCAGAAAAAA
AGGATCTCAAGAAGATCCTTTGATCTTTTCTACGGGGTCTGACGCTCAGTGGAACGAAAACTCACGTTAA
GGGATTTTGGTCATGAGATTATCAAAAAGGATCTTCACCTAGATCCTTTTAAATTAAAAATGAAGTTTTA
AATCAATCTAAAGTATATATGAGTAAACTTGGTCTGACAGTTACCAATGCTTAATCAGTGAGGCACCTAT
CTCAGCGATCTGTCTATTTCGTTCATCCATAGTTGCCTGACTCCCCGTCGTGTAGATAACTACGATACGG
GAGGGCTTACCATCTGGCCCCAGTGCTGCAATGATACCGCGAGACCCACGCTCACCGGCTCCAGATTTAT
CAGCAATAAACCAGCCAGCCGGAAGGGCCGAGCGCAGAAGTGGTCCTGCAACTTTATCCGCCTCCATCCA
GTCTATTAATTGTTGCCGGGAAGCTAGAGTAAGTAGTTCGCCAGTTAATAGTTTGCGCAACGTTGTTGCC
ATTGCTACAGGCATCGTGGTGTCACGCTCGTCGTTTGGTATGGCTTCATTCAGCTCCGGTTCCCAACGAT
CAAGGCGAGTTACATGATCCCCCATGTTGTGCAAAAAAGCGGTTAGCTCCTTCGGTCCTCCGATCGTTGT
CAGAAGTAAGTTGGCCGCAGTGTTATCACTCATGGTTATGGCAGCACTGCATAATTCTCTTACTGTCATG
CCATCCGTAAGATGCTTTTCTGTGACTGGTGAGTACTCAACCAAGTCATTCTGAGAATAGTGTATGCGGC
GACCGAGTTGCTCTTGCCCGGCGTCAATACGGGATAATACCGCGCCACATAGCAGAACTTTAAAAGTGCT
CATCATTGGAAAACGTTCTTCGGGGCGAAAACTCTCAAGGATCTTACCGCTGTTGAGATCCAGTTCGATG
TAACCCACTCGTGCACCCAACTGATCTTCAGCATCTTTTACTTTCACCAGCGTTTCTGGGTGAGCAAAAA
CAGGAAGGCAAAATGCCGCAAAAAAGGGAATAAGGGCGACACGGAAATGTTGAATACTCATACTCTTCCT
TTTTCAATATTATTGAAGCATTTATCAGGGTTATTGTCTCATGAGCGGATACATATTTGAATGTATTTAG
AAAAATAAACAAATAGGGGTTCCGCGCACATTTCCCCGAAAAGTGCCACCTGACGTC
Features (pLannotate 1.2.2; 22 found; start..end, strand, type, name):
     28..80      -  misc_feature   bom (fragment): basis of mobility region from pBR322
    235..614     +  enhancer       CMV enhancer: human cytomegalovirus immediate early enhancer
    615..818     +  promoter       CMV promoter: human cytomegalovirus (CMV) immediate early promoter
    820..839     +  promoter       PLtetO-1 promoter (fragment): modified phage lambda PL promoter with tet operator sites (Lutz and Bujard, 1997)
    841..860     +  promoter       PLtetO-1 promoter (fragment): modified phage lambda PL promoter with tet operator sites (Lutz and Bujard, 1997)
    868..901     +  promoter       TRE3GV promoter (fragment): 3rd-generation Tet-responsive promoter that can be activated by binding of Tet-On® 3G, optimized for retroviral and lentiviral vectors
    985..1003    +  promoter       SP6 promoter: promoter for bacteriophage SP6 RNA polymerase
   1044..1760    +  CDS            mgfp5: GFP with folding enhancement mutations; mgfp5; suitable for expression in plants due to removal of a cryptic intron
   1804..2028    +  polyA_signal   bGH poly(A) signal: bovine growth hormone polyadenylation signal
   2032..2053    +  promoter       SV40 promoter (fragment): SV40 enhancer and early promoter
   2074..2307    +  rep_origin     f1 ori (fragment) (sequence partly withheld): f1 bacteriophage origin of replication; arrow indicates direction of (+) strand synthesis
   2312..2359    +  protein_bind   FRT: FLP-mediated recombination occurs in the 8-bp core sequence TCTAGAAA (Turan and Bode, 2011). FLP recombinase from the Saccharomyces cerevisiae 2μ plasmid
   2367..3389    +  CDS            HygR: aminoglycoside phosphotransferase from E. coli; aph(4)-Ia; confers resistance to hygromycin
   3399..3524    +  CDS            ble (fragment): BLE_KLEPN - Experimental evidence at protein level: Swiss-Prot protein existence level 1. Binding protein with a strong affinity to the bleomycin family of antibiotics. Binds to CL990; an antimitotic-antibiotic compound. From Klebsiella pneumoniae.
   3519..3640    +  polyA_signal   SV40 poly(A) signal: SV40 polyadenylation signal
   3713..3729    -  protein_bind   lac operator: The lac repressor binds to the lac operator to inhibit transcription in E. coli. This inhibition can be relieved by adding lactose or isopropyl-β-D-thiogalactopyranoside (IPTG). lac repressor encoded by lacI
   3737..3767    -  promoter       lac promoter: promoter for the E. coli lac operon
   3782..3803    -  protein_bind   CAP binding site: CAP binding activates transcription in the presence of cAMP. E. coli catabolite activator protein
   3816..3908    -  CDS            lacI (fragment): lac repressor; lacI; The lac repressor binds to the lac operator to inhibit transcription in E. coli. This inhibition can be relieved by adding lactose or isopropyl-β-D-thiogalactopyranoside (IPTG).
   4091..4679    -  rep_origin     ori: high-copy-number ColE1/pMB1/pBR322/pUC origin of replication
   4850..5710    -  CDS            AmpR: β-lactamase; bla; confers resistance to ampicillin, carbenicillin, and related antibiotics
   5711..5815    -  promoter       AmpR promoter: bla
