[The description below was written by a language model from this plasmid's Addgene catalogue record and pLannotate feature annotations shown in this document.]
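Description:
FR_GFP is a mammalian expression plasmid built on the Invitrogen pcDNA5/FRT/TO backbone, carrying a green fluorescent protein coding sequence of roughly 700 bp cloned between the HindIII and XhoI sites, both of which are retained. The annotated sequence record is 5,846 nt. In bacteria the plasmid is maintained at high copy through a ColE1/pUC-type origin and selected with ampicillin via the β-lactamase gene and its own promoter. Short remnants of lac regulatory sequences, an f1 origin fragment and a bom fragment are also annotated and are backbone leftovers rather than functional parts of the payload.

GFP expression is driven by the human CMV immediate-early enhancer and promoter. This is followed directly by two short matches to tet operator-containing sequences, which correspond to the tandem tet operators of the TO-type promoter. In cells expressing the Tet repressor, transcription is blocked until tetracycline is added, which gives the tetracycline inducibility noted by the depositor. The GFP open reading frame is annotated as an mgfp5-like variant with folding-enhancing mutations, sits downstream of an SP6 promoter site, and is terminated by the bovine growth hormone polyadenylation signal.

Downstream lies a single FRT site placed immediately before a hygromycin resistance gene with an SV40 poly(A) signal. No complete promoter is annotated upstream of this gene. In this design, Flp-mediated recombination into a host cell line with a genomic FRT docking site places the hygromycin gene behind a resident promoter, so hygromycin resistance selects for correct single-copy, site-directed integration. The construct is therefore suited to generating isogenic stable lines with inducible GFP, for example as a control or reporter alongside lines that inducibly express other genes.
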