Addgene plasmid #31302: FR_GFP
Depositing lab: Gerhart Ryffel. Depositing organization: Universitaetsklinikum Essen. Publication: Tissue-specific transcription factor HNF4alpha inhibits cell proliferation and induces apoptosis in the pancreatic INS-1 beta-cell line. Erdmann S, Senkel S, Arndt T, Lucas B, Lausen J, Klein-Hitpass L, Ryffel GU, Thomas H. Biol Chem. 2007 Jan . 388(1):91-106. 10.1515/BC.2007.011 PubMed 17214554.
Backbone
  Vector backbone: pcDNA5/FRT/TO
  Backbone manufacturer: Invitrogen
  Backbone size w/o insert (bp): 5137
  Vector type: Mammalian Expression
  Selectable markers: Hygromycin
Growth in bacteria
  Bacterial resistance: Ampicillin, 100 μg/mL
  Growth temperature: 37°C
  Growth strain: DH5alpha
  Copy number: High Copy
Gene/Insert
  Gene/Insert name: green fluorescent protein (alt name: GFP)
  Insert size (bp): 700
  Cloning method: Restriction Enzyme; 5′ cloning site HindIII (not destroyed); 3′ cloning site XhoI (not destroyed)
  Sequencing primers: 5′ na
Terms and licenses: Academic/Nonprofit Terms; Industry Terms: Not Available to Industry
Depositor comments: for Flp mediated site directed integration, tetracycline inducibility
How to cite: FR_GFP was a gift from Gerhart Ryffel (Addgene plasmid # 31302 ; http://n2t.net/addgene:31302 ; RRID:Addgene_31302)
