>Addgene plasmid #31302 | FR_GFP | addgene partial sequence | sequence record 37068 | GFP-F 5'-GGTCCTTCTTGAGTTTGTAAC-3'
GGNAGGAGACTATACAAATAACTCGAGTCTAGAGGGCCCGTTTAAACCCGCTGATCAGCCTCGACTGTGC
CTTCTAGTTGCCAGCCATCTGTTGTTTGCCCCTCCCCCGTGCCTTCCTTGACCCTGGAAGGTGCCACTCC
CACTGTCCTTTCCTAATAAAATGAGGAAATTGCATCGCATTGTCTGAGTAGGTGTCATTCTATTCTGGGG
GGTGGGGTGGGGCAGGACAGCAAGGGGGAGGATTGGGAAGACAATAGCAGGCATGCTGGGGATGCGGTGG
GCTCTATGGCTTCTGAGGCGGAAAGAACCAGCTGGGGCTCTAGGGGGTATCCCC
[124 nt withheld, positions 335-458]
C
[91 nt withheld, positions 460-550]
AGGGTGATGGTTCACGTACCTAGAAGTTCCTATTCCGAAGTTCCTATTCTCTAGAAAGTATAGGAACTTC
CTTGGCCAAAAAGCCTGAACTCACCGCGACGTCTGTCGAGAAGTTTCTGATCGAAAAGTTCGACAGCGTC
TCCGACCTGATGCAGCTCTCGGAGGGCGAAGAATCTCGTGCTTTCAGCTTCGATGTAGGAGGGCGTGGAT
ATGTCCTGCGGGTAAATAGCTGCGCCGATGGTTTCTACAAAGATCGTTATGTTTATCGGCACTTTGCATC
GGCCGCGCTCCCGATTCCGGAAGTGCTTGACATTGGGGAATTCAGCGAGAGCCTGACCTA
