>Addgene plasmid #31302 | FR_GFP | addgene partial sequence | sequence record 39101 | GFPfusionREV 5'-CTCCACTGACAGAAAATTTG-3'
GAATTGGGACAACTCCAGTGAAAAGTTCTTCTCCTTTACTCATGGTGGCTGTGGATCCTGCAAAAAGAAC
AAGTAGCTTGTATTCTATAGTGTCACCTAAATCAAGCTTAAGTTTAAACGCTAGAGTCCGGAGGCTGGAT
CGGTCCCGGTGTCTTCTATGGAGGTCAAAACAGCGTGGATGGCGTCTCCAGGCGATCTGACGGTTCACTA
AACGAGCTCGTCGACGATCTCTATCACTGATAGGGAGATCTCTATCACTGATAGGGAGAGCTCTGCTTAT
ATAGACCTCCCACCGTACACGCCTACCGCCCATTTGCGTCAATGGGGCGGAGTTGTTACGACATTTTGGA
AAGTCCCGTTGATTTTGGTGCCAAAACAAACTCCCATTGACGTCAATGGGGTGGAGACTTGGAAATCCCC
GTGAGTCAAACCGCTATCCACGCCCATTGATGTACTGCCAAAACCGCATCACCATGGTAATAGCGATGAC
TAATACGTAGATGTACTGCCAAGTAGGAAAGTCCCATAAGGTCATGTACTGGGCATAATGCCAGGCGGGC
CATTTACCGTCATTGACGTCAATAGGGGGCGTACTTGGCATATGATACACTTGATGTACTGCCAAGTGGG
CAGTTTACCGTAAATACTCCACCCATTGACGTCAATGGAAAGTCCCTATTGGCGTTACTATGGGAACATA
CGTC
